>Addgene plasmid #53473 | pUAST tdTomato Rab11 WT | addgene partial sequence | sequence record 86736 | tdTomato-Fwd 5'-ctgttcctgtacggcatgg-3'
TAATGGGTGCAAGAGAAGACGAGTACGATTATCTGTTCAAAGTTGTCCTTATCGGTGACTCCGGTGTTGG
CAAAAGTAATTTGCTCTCACGTTTCACGCGCAATGAATTCAACTTGGAGTCCAAGTCGACGATTGGCGTT
GAGTTTGCAACGCGCAGCATAGAGGTCGATGGCAAAACAATTAAAGCGCAAATCTGGGATACGGCCGGCC
AGGAGCGTTATCGCGCCATCACCTCTGCCTACTACCGCGGTGCCGTGGGGGCCCTGCTCGTCTATGACAT
TGCCAAGCATCTGACCTACGAGAACGTGGAGCGGTGGCTGCGGGAATTGCGCGACCATGCCGACCAGAAC
ATCGTCATCATGCTGGTGGGCAACAAGTCCGACTTGCGGCACTTGCGCTCCGTGCCCACGGACGAGGCGA
AGCTGTTTGCCGAGCGCAACGGCTTGAGTTTCATAGAAACCTCGGCCCTCGACTCAACGAACGTTGAAAC
GGCATTCCAGAACATACTCACAGAGATCTATCGCATTGTGTCGCAGAAACAGATCAGAGATCCGCCGGAA
GGCGACGTCATCCGCCCGTCGAACGTGGAGCCCATCGACGTAAAGCCGACTGTCACCGCCGATGTGCGCA
AACAGTGCTGTCAGTGAAACCCAGCTTTCTTGTACAAAGTGGTTGATGATCCTCTAGAGGATCTTTGTGA
AGGAACCTTACTTCTGTGGTGTGACATAATTGGACAAACTACCTACAGAGATTTAAAGCTCTAAGGTAAA
TATAAAATTTTTAAGTGTATAATGTGTTAAACTACTGATT
