[The description below was written by a language model from this plasmid's Addgene catalogue record.]
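Description:
pUAST tdTomato Rab11 WT is an insect expression plasmid built on the pUAST backbone, the classic Drosophila vector for GAL4/UAS-controlled transgene expression. It is propagated in E. coli under ampicillin selection; the record lists the copy number as unknown and includes no feature table, so backbone elements such as the replication origin, P-element ends or fly transformation marker are not documented here and can only be presumed from the general pUAST design.

The insert is wild-type Rab11 from Drosophila melanogaster, a small GTPase best known for its association with recycling endosomes and its role in membrane trafficking. It was introduced by Gateway recombination cloning, placing it downstream of a tdTomato tag supplied by the backbone, so the product is an N-terminal tdTomato–Rab11 fusion. An N-terminal tag is the usual arrangement for Rab proteins, as it leaves the C-terminus free for the lipid modification needed for membrane attachment. The promoter is recorded as GAL4, meaning GAL4-responsive: transcription depends on the yeast GAL4 activator binding upstream activating sequences, so the fusion is produced only in cells where a GAL4 driver is present. The 3′ sequencing primer name suggests an SV40 polyadenylation signal follows the insert.

The record does not state a specific purpose. The design suits tissue- or cell-type-specific expression of a red fluorescent Rab11 in flies or in cultured insect cells co-expressing GAL4, for example to visualise Rab11-positive compartments and follow their dynamics. The "WT" designation indicates the unmutated protein, which could serve as a reference for mutant Rab11 versions.
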