Addgene plasmid #53473: pUAST tdTomato Rab11 WT
Depositing lab: Matthew Scott. Depositing organization: Stanford University.
Backbone
  Vector backbone: pUAST
  Vector type: Insect Expression
Growth in bacteria
  Bacterial resistance: Ampicillin, 100 μg/mL
  Growth temperature: 37°C
  Growth strain: DH5alpha
  Copy number: Unknown
Gene/Insert
  Gene/Insert name: Rab11
  Species: D. melanogaster (fly)
  Entrez Gene: Rab11 (a.k.a. Dmel_CG5771, AAF55850, CG5771, DRAB11, DRab11, Dm Rab11, DmRab11, Dmel\CG5771, Drab11, O18335, RAB11, Rab 11, Rab-11, Rab-r11, dRab11, l(3)93Bi, l(3)j2D1, rab-11, rab11, rlr7)
  Promoter: GAL4
  Tag / fusion protein: tdtomato (N terminal on backbone)
  Cloning method: Gateway Cloning
  Sequencing primers: 5′ tdTomato-Fwd; 3′ SV40pA-R
Terms and licenses: Academic/Nonprofit Terms; Industry Terms: Not Available to Industry
How to cite: pUAST tdTomato Rab11 WT was a gift from Matthew Scott (Addgene plasmid # 53473 ; http://n2t.net/addgene:53473 ; RRID:Addgene_53473)
